Addgene plasmid #52280: pTXG
Purpose: (Empty Backbone) Bacterial expression of TARGET proteins C-terminally fused to GyrA intein and GST
Depositing lab: Primo Schaer. Depositing organization: University of Basel. Publication: Versatile Recombinant SUMOylation System for the Production of SUMO-Modified Protein. Weber AR, Schuermann D, Schar P. PLoS One. 2014 Jul 9;9(7):e102157. doi: 10.1371/journal.pone.0102157. eCollection 2014. PubMed 25007328.
Backbone
  Vector backbone: pTXB3
  Backbone manufacturer: New England Biolabs
  Backbone size (bp): 7194
  Modifications to backbone: CBD domain (StuI-BamHI fragment) replaced by GST (StuI-BglII fragment)
  Vector type: Bacterial Expression
  Promoter: T7
  Tag / fusion protein: GyrA-intein-GST (C terminal on insert)
Growth in bacteria
  Bacterial resistance: Ampicillin, 100 μg/mL
  Growth temperature: 37°C
  Growth strain: DH5alpha
  Growth instructions: In combination with a second vector for protein expression in BL21(DE3) cells, the selection pressure was reduced by half to 50 mg/L Ampicillin
  Copy number: High Copy
Gene/Insert
  Cloning method: Restriction Enzyme
  Sequencing primers: 5′ TAATACGACTCACTATAGGG
Terms and licenses: Academic/Nonprofit Terms; Industry Terms: Not Available to Industry
How to cite: pTXG was a gift from Primo Schaer (Addgene plasmid # 52280 ; http://n2t.net/addgene:52280 ; RRID:Addgene_52280)
