[The description below was written by a language model from this plasmid's Addgene catalogue record and pLannotate feature annotations shown in this document.]
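Description:
pTXG is an empty bacterial expression backbone of 7,194 bp derived from the New England Biolabs intein vector pTXB3. The chitin-binding domain of the parent plasmid was replaced with glutathione S-transferase. It is designed so that a target protein cloned by restriction enzymes becomes fused at its C terminus to the Mycobacterium xenopi GyrA intein followed by Schistosoma japonicum GST. The plasmid is maintained in E. coli through a ColE1/pMB1-type origin and selected with ampicillin via the bla gene. The catalogue lists it as high copy, although the feature table also annotates a rop gene and a bom fragment typical of pBR322-derived backbones. An M13 phage origin is present as well, along with remnant fragments of the tetracycline resistance gene and mbeC that are not expected to be functional.

The expression cassette consists of a T7 promoter with an adjacent lac operator, the strong T7 gene 10 ribosome binding site, the cloning region, the Mxe GyrA intein and GST coding sequences, and a T7 terminator. A short fragment annotated as derived from T7 gene 10B lies between GST and the terminator. A plasmid-borne lacI gene supplies repressor, so expression is IPTG-inducible in hosts providing T7 RNA polymerase such as BL21(DE3). Five tandem rrnB T1 terminators upstream of the promoter insulate the cassette from read-through transcription. The GST moiety allows capture of the fusion on glutathione resin. Thiol-induced cleavage at the intein's N-terminal junction can then release the target protein without a residual tag. The associated publication concerns a recombinant SUMOylation system, and the record notes co-use with a second expression vector.
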