Features (pLannotate 1.2.2; 24 found; start..end, strand, type, name):
     30..134     +  promoter       AmpR promoter: bla
    135..995     +  CDS            AmpR: β-lactamase; bla; confers resistance to ampicillin, carbenicillin, and related antibiotics
   1037..1550    -  rep_origin     M13 ori (sequence partly withheld): M13 bacteriophage origin of replication; arrow indicates direction of (+) strand synthesis
   1661..2249    +  rep_origin     ori: high-copy-number ColE1/pMB1/pBR322/pUC origin of replication
   2426..2516    -  misc_feature   bom (fragment): basis of mobility region from pBR322
   2618..2809    -  CDS            rop: Rop protein, which maintains plasmids at low copy number; rop
   2850..2960    +  CDS            mbeC (fragment): MBEC_ECOLX - Experimental evidence at protein level: Swiss-Prot protein existence level 1. Required for efficient mobilization of ColE1 plasmid and is thus essential to promote the specific transfer of the plasmid during conjugation. Probably functions by inducing DNA bending, helping the MbeA relaxase to melt the DNA around the nic site and cleave the phosphodiester bond. Binds specifically double-stranded DNA (dsDNA) containing the ColE1 oriT but does not recognize the inverted repeat (IR). From Escherichia coli.
   2995..3317    -  CDS            TcR (fragment): tetracycline efflux protein; tet; confers resistance to tetracycline
   3332..3353    -  protein_bind   CAP binding site: CAP binding activates transcription in the presence of cAMP. E. coli catabolite activator protein
   3366..4448    -  CDS            lacI: lac repressor; lacI; The lac repressor binds to the lac operator to inhibit transcription in E. coli. This inhibition can be relieved by adding lactose or isopropyl-β-D-thiogalactopyranoside (IPTG).
   4449..4526    -  promoter       lacI promoter: lacI
   4534..4627    -  CDS            TcR (fragment): tetracycline efflux protein; tet; confers resistance to tetracycline
   4679..4765    +  terminator     rrnB T1 terminator: Escherichia coli rrnB; transcription terminator T1 from the E. coli rrnB gene
   4862..4948    +  terminator     rrnB T1 terminator: Escherichia coli rrnB; transcription terminator T1 from the E. coli rrnB gene
   5045..5131    +  terminator     rrnB T1 terminator: Escherichia coli rrnB; transcription terminator T1 from the E. coli rrnB gene
   5228..5314    +  terminator     rrnB T1 terminator: Escherichia coli rrnB; transcription terminator T1 from the E. coli rrnB gene
   5411..5497    +  terminator     rrnB T1 terminator: Escherichia coli rrnB; transcription terminator T1 from the E. coli rrnB gene
   5632..5650    +  promoter       T7 promoter: promoter for bacteriophage T7 RNA polymerase
   5651..5675    +  protein_bind   lac operator: The lac repressor binds to the lac operator to inhibit transcription in E. coli. This inhibition can be relieved by adding lactose or isopropyl-β-D-thiogalactopyranoside (IPTG). lac repressor encoded by lacI
   5690..5712    +  RBS            RBS: efficient ribosome binding site from bacteriophage T7 gene 10 (Olins and Rangwala, 1989)
   5774..6358    +  CDS            Mxe GyrA intein: modified GyrA intein (Southworth et al., 1999); Mycobacterium xenopi gyrA; N-terminal cleavage of this intein can be induced by thiols.
   6398..7051    +  CDS            GST26_SCHJA: Experimental evidence at protein level: Swiss-Prot protein existence level 1. GST isoenzymes appear to play a central role in the parasite detoxification system. Other functions are also suspected including a role in increasing the solubility of haematin in the parasite gut. From Schistosoma japonicum (Blood fluke).
   7060..7109    +  CDS            SET1 (fragment): solubility-enhancement tag derived from T7 phage gene 10B
   7117..7164    +  terminator     T7 terminator: transcription terminator for bacteriophage T7 RNA polymerase
>Addgene plasmid #52280 | pTXG | depositor full sequence | sequence record 80844 | pTXG sequence 7194 bps
CGTCAGGTGGCACTTTTCGGGGAAATGTGCGCGGAACCCCTATTTGTTTATTTTTCTAAATACATTCAAA
TATGTATCCGCTCATGAGACAATAACCCTGATAAATGCTTCAATAATATTGAAAAAGGAAGAGTATGAGT
ATTCAACATTTCCGTGTCGCCCTTATTCCCTTTTTTGCGGCATTTTGCCTTCCTGTTTTTGCTCACCCAG
AAACGCTGGTGAAAGTAAAAGATGCTGAAGATCAGTTGGGTGCACGAGTGGGTTACATCGAACTGGATCT
CAACAGCGGTAAGATCCTTGAGAGTTTTCGCCCCGAAGAACGTTCTCCAATGATGAGCACTTTTAAAGTT
CTGCTATGTGGCGCGGTATTATCCCGTGTTGACGCCGGGCAAGAGCAACTCGGTCGCCGCATACACTATT
CTCAGAATGACTTGGTTGAGTACTCACCAGTCACAGAAAAGCATCTTACGGATGGCATGACAGTAAGAGA
ATTATGCAGTGCTGCCATAACCATGAGTGATAACACTGCGGCCAACTTACTTCTGACAACGATCGGAGGA
CCGAAGGAGCTAACCGCTTTTTTGCACAACATGGGGGATCATGTAACTCGCCTTGATCGTTGGGAACCGG
AGCTGAATGAAGCCATACCAAACGACGAGCGTGACACCACGATGCCTGTAGCAATGGCAACAACGTTGCG
CAAACTATTAACTGGCGAACTACTTACTCTAGCTTCCCGGCAACAATTAATAGACTGGATGGAGGCGGAT
AAAGTTGCAGGACCACTTCTGCGCTCGGCCCTTCCGGCTGGCTGGTTTATTGCTGATAAATCTGGAGCCG
GTGAGCGTGGGTCTCGCGGTATCATTGCAGCACTGGGGCCAGATGGTAAGCCCTCCCGTATCGTAGTTAT
CTACACGACGGGGAGTCAGGCAACTATGGATGAACGAAATAGACAGATCGCTGAGATAGGTGCCTCACTG
ATTAAGCATTGGTAACTGTCAGACCAAGTTTACTCATATATACTTTAGATTGATT
[38 nt withheld, positions 1036-1073]
A
[37 nt withheld, positions 1075-1111]
ATTTTGTTAAAATTCGCGTTAAATTTTTGTTAAATCAGCTCATTTTTTAACCAATAGGCCGAAATCGGCA
AAATCCCTTATAAATCAAAAGAATAGCCCGAGATAGGGT
[37 nt withheld, positions 1221-1257]
AAAGAACGTGGACTCCAACGTCAAAGG
[141 nt withheld, positions 1285-1425]
G
[125 nt withheld, positions 1427-1551]
AAAGGATCTAGGTGAAGATCCTTTTTGATAATCTCATGACCAAAATCCCTTAACGTGAGTTTTCGTTCCA
CTGAGCGTCAGACCCCGTAGAAAAGATCAAAGGATCTTCTTGAGATCCTTTTTTTCTGCGCGTAATCTGC
TGCTTGCAAACAAAAAAACCACCGCTACCAGCGGTGGTTTGTTTGCCGGATCAAGAGCTACCAACTCTTT
TTCCGAAGGTAACTGGCTTCAGCAGAGCGCAGATACCAAATACTGTCCTTCTAGTGTAGCCGTAGTTAGG
CCACCACTTCAAGAACTCTGTAGCACCGCCTACATACCTCGCTCTGCTAATCCTGTTACCAGTGGCTGCT
GCCAGTGGCGATAAGTCGTGTCTTACCGGGTTGGACTCAAGACGATAGTTACCGGATAAGGCGCAGCGGT
CGGGCTGAACGGGGGGTTCGTGCACACAGCCCAGCTTGGAGCGAACGACCTACACCGAACTGAGATACCT
ACAGCGTGAGCTATGAGAAAGCGCCACGCTTCCCGAAGGGAGAAAGGCGGACAGGTATCCGGTAAGCGGC
AGGGTCGGAACAGGAGAGCGCACGAGGGAGCTTCCAGGGGGAAACGCCTGGTATCTTTATAGTCCTGTCG
GGTTTCGCCACCTCTGACTTGAGCGTCGATTTTTGTGATGCTCGTCAGGGGGGCGGAGCCTATGGAAAAA
CGCCAGCAACGCGGCCTTTTTACGGTTCCTGGCCTTTTGCTGGCCTTTTGCTCACATGTTCTTTCCTGCG
TTATCCCCTGATTCTGTGGATAACCGTATTACCGCCTTTGAGTGAGCTGATACCGCTCGCCGCAGCCGAA
CGACCGAGCGCAGCGAGTCAGTGAGCGAGGAAGCTATGGTGCACTCTCAGTACAATCTGCTCTGATGCCG
CATAGTTAAGCCAGTATACACTCCGCTATCGCTACGTGACTGGGTCATGGCTGCGCCCCGACACCCGCCA
ACACCCGCTGACGCGCCCTGACGGGCTTGTCTGCTCCCGGCATCCGCTTACAGACAAGCTGTGACCGTCT
CCGGGAGCTGCATGTGTCAGAGGTTTTCACCGTCATCACCGAAACGCGCGAGGCAGCTGCGGTAAAGCTC
ATCAGCGTGGTCGTGCAGCGATTCACAGATGTCTGCCTGTTCATCCGCGTCCAGCTCGTTGAGTTTCTCC
AGAAGCGTTAATGTCTGGCTTCTGATAAAGCGGGCCATGTTAAGGGCGGTTTTTTCCTGTTTGGTCACTG
ATGCCTCCGTGTAAGGGGGATTTCTGTTCATGGGGGTAATGATACCGATGAAACGAGAGAGGATGCTCAC
GATACGGGTTACTGATGATGAACATGCCCGGTTACTGGAACGTTGTGAGGGTAAACAACTGGCGGTATGG
ATGCGGCGGGACCAGAGAAAAATCACTCAGGGTCAATGCCAGCCGAACGCCAGCAAGACGTAGCCCAGCG
CGTCGGCCGCCATGCCGGCGATAATGGCCTGCTTCTCGCCGAAACGTTTGGTGGCGGGACCAGTGACGAA
GGCTTGAGCGAGGGCGTGCAAGATTCCGAATACCGCAAGCGACAGGCCGATCATCGTCGCGCTCCAGCGA
AAGCGGTCCTCGCCGAAAATGACCCAGAGCGCTGCCGGCACCTGTCCTACGAGTTGCATGATAAAGAAGA
CAGTCATAAGTGCGGCGACGATAGTCATGCCCCGCGCCCACCGGAAGGAGCTGACTGGGTTGAAGGCTCT
CAAGGGCATCGGTCGAGATCCCGGTGCCTAATGAGTGAGCTAACTTACATTAATTGCGTTGCGCTCACTG
CCCGCTTTCCAGTCGGGAAACCTGTCGTGCCAGCTGCATTAATGAATCGGCCAACGCGCGGGGAGAGGCG
GTTTGCGTATTGGGCGCCAGGGTGGTTTTTCTTTTCACCAGTGAGACGGGCAACAGCTGATTGCCCTTCA
CCGCCTGGCCCTGAGAGAGTTGCAGCAAGCGGTCCACGCTGGTTTGCCCCAGCAGGCGAAAATCCTGTTT
GATGGTGGTTAACGGCGGGATATAACATGAGCTGTCTTCGGTATCGTCGTATCCCACTACCGAGATATCC
GCACCAACGCGCAGCCCGGACTCGGTAATGGCGCGCATTGCGCCCAGCGCCATCTGATCGTTGGCAACCA
GCATCGCAGTGGGAACGATGCCCTCATTCAGCATTTGCATGGTTTGTTGAAAACCGGACATGGCACTCCA
GTCGCCTTCCCGTTCCGCTATCGGCTGAATTTGATTGCGAGTGAGATATTTATGCCAGCCAGCCAGACGC
AGACGCGCCGAGACAGAACTTAATGGGCCCGCTAACAGCGCGATTTGCTGGTGACCCAATGCGACCAGAT
GCTCCACGCCCAGTCGCGTACCGTCTTCATGGGAGAAAATAATACTGTTGATGGGTGTCTGGTCAGAGAC
ATCAAGAAATAACGCCGGAACATTAGTGCAGGCAGCTTCCACAGCAATGGCATCCTGGTCATCCAGCGGA
TAGTTAATGATCAGCCCACTGACGCGTTGCGCGAGAAGATTGTGCACCGCCGCTTTACAGGCTTCGACGC
CGCTTCGTTCTACCATCGACACCACCACGCTGGCACCCAGTTGATCGGCGCGAGATTTAATCGCCGCGAC
AATTTGCGACGGCGCGTGCAGGGCCAGACTGGAGGTGGCAACGCCAATCAGCAACGACTGTTTGCCCGCC
AGTTGTTGTGCCACGCGGTTGGGAATGTAATTCAGCTCCGCCATCGCCGCTTCCACTTTTTCCCGCGTTT
TCGCAGAAACGTGGCTGGCCTGGTTCACCACGCGGGAAACGGTCTGATAAGAGACACCGGCATACTCTGC
GACATCGTATAACGTTACTGGTTTCACATTCACCACCCTGAATTGACTCTCTTCCGGGCGCTATCATGCC
ATACCGCGAAAGGTTTTGCGCCATTCGATGGTGTCCGGGATCTCGACGCTCTCCCTTATGCGACTCCTGC
ATTAGGAAGCAGCCCAGTAGTAGGTTGAGGCCGTTGAGCACCGCCGCCGCAAGGAATGGTGCATGCCGGC
ATGCCGCCCTTTCGTCTTCAAGAATTAATTCCCAATTCCCCAGGCATCAAATAAAACGAAAGGCTCAGTC
GAAAGACTGGGCCTTTCGTTTTATCTGTTGTTTGTCGGTGAACGCTCTCCTGAGTAGGACAAATCCGCCG
GGAGCGGATTTGAACGTTGCGAAGCAACGGCCCGGAGGGTGGCGGGCAGGACGCCCGCCATAAACTGCCA
GGAATTAATTCCCCAGGCATCAAATAAAACGAAAGGCTCAGTCGAAAGACTGGGCCTTTCGTTTTATCTG
TTGTTTGTCGGTGAACGCTCTCCTGAGTAGGACAAATCCGCCGGGAGCGGATTTGAACGTTGCGAAGCAA
CGGCCCGGAGGGTGGCGGGCAGGACGCCCGCCATAAACTGCCAGGAATTAATTCCCCAGGCATCAAATAA
AACGAAAGGCTCAGTCGAAAGACTGGGCCTTTCGTTTTATCTGTTGTTTGTCGGTGAACGCTCTCCTGAG
TAGGACAAATCCGCCGGGAGCGGATTTGAACGTTGCGAAGCAACGGCCCGGAGGGTGGCGGGCAGGACGC
CCGCCATAAACTGCCAGGAATTAATTCCCCAGGCATCAAATAAAACGAAAGGCTCAGTCGAAAGACTGGG
CCTTTCGTTTTATCTGTTGTTTGTCGGTGAACGCTCTCCTGAGTAGGACAAATCCGCCGGGAGCGGATTT
GAACGTTGCGAAGCAACGGCCCGGAGGGTGGCGGGCAGGACGCCCGCCATAAACTGCCAGGAATTAATTC
CCCAGGCATCAAATAAAACGAAAGGCTCAGTCGAAAGACTGGGCCTTTCGTTTTATCTGTTGTTTGTCGG
TGAACGCTCTCCTGAGTAGGACAAATCCGCCGGGAGCGGATTTGAACGTTGCGAAGCAACGGCCCGGAGG
GTGGCGGGCAGGACGCCCGCCATAAACTGCCAGGAATTGGGGATCGGAATTAATTCCCGGTTTAAACCGG
GGATCTCGATCCCGCGAAATTAATACGACTCACTATAGGGGAATTGTGAGCGGATAACAATTCCCCTCTA
GAAATAATTTTGTTTAACTTTAAGAAGGAGATATAACCATGGCTAGCTCGCGAGTCGACGGCGGCCGCGA
ATTCCTCGAGATGTGCATCTGCGGAGATGCACTAGTTGCCCTACCCGAGGGCGAGTCGGTACGCATCGCC
GACATCGTGCCGGGTGCGCGGCCCAACAGTGACAACGCCATCGACCTGAAAGTCCTTGACCGGCATGGCA
ATCCCGTGCTCGCCGACCGGCTGTTCCACTCCGGCGAGCATCCGGTGTACACGGTGCGTACGGTCGAAGG
TCTGCGTGTGACGGGCACCGCGAACCACCCGTTGTTGTGTTTGGTCGACGTCGCCGGGGTGCCGACCCTG
CTGTGGAAGCTGATCGACGAAATCAAGCCGGGCGATTACGCGGTGATTCAACGCAGCGCATTCAGCGTCG
ACTGTGCAGGTTTTGCCCGCGGGAAACCCGAATTTGCGCCCACAACCTACACAGTCGGCGTCCCTGGACT
GGTGCGTTTCTTGGAAGCACACCACCGAGACCCGGACGCCCAAGCTATCGCCGACGAGCTGACCGACGGG
CGGTTCTACTACGCGAAAGTCGCCAGTGTCACCGACGCCGGCGTGCAGCCGGTGTATAGCCTTCGTGTCG
ACACGGCAGACCACGCGTTTATCACGAACGGGTTCGTCAGCCACGCTACTGGCCTCACCGGTCTGAACTC
AGGCCTCGGATCCGGAATGTCCCCTATACTAGGTTATTGGAAAATTAAGGGCCTTGTGCAACCCACTCGA
CTTCTTTTGGAATATCTTGAAGAAAAATATGAAGAGCATTTGTATGAGCGCGATGAAGGTGATAAATGGC
GAAACAAAAAGTTTGAATTGGGTTTGGAGTTTCCCAATCTTCCTTATTATATTGATGGTGATGTTAAATT
AACACAGTCTATGGCCATCATACGTTATATAGCTGACAAGCACAACATGTTGGGTGGTTGTCCAAAAGAG
CGTGCAGAGATTTCAATGCTTGAAGGAGCGGTTTTGGATATTAGATACGGTGTTTCGAGAATTGCATATA
GTAAAGACTTTGAAACTCTCAAAGTTGATTTTCTTAGCAAGCTACCTGAAATGCTGAAAATGTTCGAAGA
TCGTTTATGTCATAAAACATATTTAAATGGTGATCATGTAACCCATCCTGACTTCATGTTGTATGACGCT
CTTGATGTTGTTTTATACATGGACCCAATGTGCCTGGATGCGTTCCCAAAATTAGTTTGTTTTAAAAAAC
GTATTGAAGCTATCCCACAAATTGATAAGTACTTGAAATCCAGCAAGTATATAGCATGGCCTTTGCAGGG
CTGGCAAGCCACGTTTGGTGGTGGCGACCATCCTCCAAAATAGATCCGGCTGCTAACAAAGCCCGAAAGG
AAGCTGAGTTGGCTGCTGCCACCGCTGAGCAATAACTAGCATAACCCCTTGGGGCCTCTAAACGGGTCTT
GAGGGGTTTTTTGCTGAAAGGAGGAACTATATCCGGATAACTA
