>Addgene plasmid #52280 | pTXG | addgene partial sequence | sequence record 86037 | T7 5'-TAATACGACTCACTATAGGG-3'
AATAATTTTGTTTAACTTTAAGAAGGAGATATAACCATGGCTAGCTCGCGAGTCGACGGCGGCCGCGAAT
TCCTCGAGATGTGCATCTGCGGAGATGCACTAGTTGCCCTACCCGAGGGCGAGTCGGTACGCATCGCCGA
CATCGTGCCGGGTGCGCGGCCCAACAGTGACAACGCCATCGACCTGAAAGTCCTTGACCGGCATGGCAAT
CCCGTGCTCGCCGACCGGCTGTTCCACTCCGGCGAGCATCCGGTGTACACGGTGCGTACGGTCGAAGGTC
TGCGTGTGACGGGCACCGCGAACCACCCGTTGTTGTGTTTGGTCGACGTCGCCGGGGTGCCGACCCTGCT
GTGGAAGCTGATCGACGAAATCAAGCCGGGCGATTACGCGGTGATTCAACGCAGCGCATTCAGCGTCGAC
TGTGCAGGTTTTGCCCGCGGGAAACCCGAATTTGCGCCCACAACCTACACAGTCGGCGTCCCTGGACTGG
TGCGTTTCTTGGAAGCACACCACCGAGACCCGGACGCCCAAGCTATCGCCGACGAGCTGACCGACGGGCG
GTTCTACTACGCGAAAGTCGCCAGTGTCACCGACGCCGGCGTGCAGCCGGTGTATAGCCTTCGTGTCGAC
ACGGCAGACCACGCGTTTATCACGAACGGGTTCGTCAGCCACGCTACTGGCCTCACCGGTCTGAACTCAG
GCCTCGGATCCGGAATGTCCCCTATACTAGGTTATTGGAAAATTAAGGGCCTTGTGCAACCCACTCGACT
TCTTTTGGAATATCTTGAAGAAA
