>Addgene plasmid #52280 | pTXG | addgene partial sequence | sequence record 86373 | GST-R 5'-AAAGAAGTCGAGTGGGTTGC-3'
AGGCCTGAGTTCAGACCGGTGAGGCCAGTAGCGTGGCTGACGAACCCGTTCGTGATAAACGCGTGGTCTG
CCGTGTCGACACGAAGGCTATACACCGGCTGCACGCCGGCGTCGGTGACACTGGCGACTTTCGCGTAGTA
GAACCGCCCGTCGGTCAGCTCGTCGGCGATAGCTTGGGCGTCCGGGTCTCGGTGGTGTGCTTCCAAGAAA
CGCACCAGTCCAGGGACGCCGACTGTGTAGGTTGTGGGCGCAAATTCGGGTTTCCCGCGGGCAAAACCTG
CACAGTCGACGCTGAATGCGCTGCGTTGAATCACCGCGTAATCGCCCGGCTTGATTTCGTCGATCAGCTT
CCACAGCAGGGTCGGCACCCCGGCGACGTCGACCAAACACAACAACGGGTGGTTCGCGGTGCCCGTCACA
CGCAGACCTTCGACCGTACGCACCGTGTACACCGGATGCTCGCCGGAGTGGAACAGCCGGTCGGCGAGCA
CGGGATTGCCATGCCGGTCAAGGACTTTCAGGTCGATGGCGTTGTCACTGTTGGGCCGCGCACCCGGCAC
GATGTCGGCGATGCGTACCGACTCGCCCTCGGGTAGGGCAACTAGTGCATCTCCGCAGATGCACATCTCG
AGGAATTCGCGGCCGCCGTCGACTCGCGAGCTAGCCATGGTTATATCTCCTTCTTAAAGTTAAACAAAAT
TATTTCTAGAGGGGAATTGTTATCCGCTCACAATTCCCCTATAGTGAGTCGTATTAATTTCGCGGGATCG
AGATCCCCGGTTTAAACCGGGAATTAATTCCGATCCCCAATTCCTGGCAGTTTATGGCGGGCGTCCTGCC
CGCCACCCTCCGGGCCGTTGCTTCGCAA
